>Addgene plasmid #11954 | pYES2-Ub-G76V-GFP | depositor full sequence | sequence record 7151 | Author sequence
ACGGATTAGAAGCCGCCGAGCGGGTGACAGCCCTCCGAAGGAAGACTCTCCTCCGTGCGTCCTCGTCCTC
ACCGGTCGCGTTCCTGAAACGCAGATGTGCCTCGCGCCGCACTGCTCCGAACAATAAAGATTCTACAATA
CTAGCTTTTATGGTTATGAAGAGGAAAAATTGGCAGTAACCTGGCCCCACAAACCTTCAAATGAACGAAT
CAAATTAACAACCATAGGATGATAATGCGATTAGTTTTTTAGCCTTATTTCTGGGGTAATTAATCAGCGA
AGCGATGATTTTTGATCTATTAACAGATATATAAATGCAAAAACTGCATTAACCACTTTAACTAATACTT
TCAACATTTTCGGTTTGTATTACTTCTTATTCAAATGTAATAAAAGTATCAACAAAAAATTGTTAATATA
CCTCTATACTTTAACGTCAAGGAGAAAAAACCCCGGATCGGACTACTAGCAGCTGTAATACGACTCACTA
TAGGGAATATTAAGCTTGGTACCGAGCTCGGATCCACTAGTAACGGCCGCCAGTGTGCTGGAATTCACCA
TGCAGATCTTCGTGAAGACTCTGACTGGTAAGACCATCACCCTCGAGGTTGAGCCCAGTGACACCATTGA
GAATGTCAAGGCAAAGATCCAAGATAAGGAAGGCATCCCTCCTGACCAGCAGAGGCTGATCTTTGCTGGA
AAACAGCTGGAAGATGGGCGCACCCTGTCTGACTACAACATCCAGAAAGAGTCCACCCTGCACCTGGTAC
TCCGTCTCAGAGGTGTGGTGGGGAAGCTTGGTCGACAGGATCCACCGGTCGCCACCATGGTGAGCAAGGG
CGAGGAGCTGTTCACCGGGGTGGTGCCCATCCTGGTCGAGCTGGACGGCGACGTAAACGGCCACAAGTTC
AGCGTGTCCGGCGAGGGCGAGGGCGATGCCACCTACGGCAAGCTGACCCTGAAGTTCATCTGCACCACCG
GCAAGCTGCCCGTGCCCTGGCCCACCCTCGTGACCACCCTGACCTACGGCGTGCAGTGCTTCAGCCGCTA
CCCCGACCACATGAAGCAGCACGACTTCTTCAAGTCCGCCATGCCCGAAGGCTACGTCCAGGAGCGCACC
ATCTTCTTCAAGGACGACGGCAACTACAAGACCCGCGCCGAGGTGAAGTTCGAGGGCGACACCCTGGTGA
ACCGCATCGAGCTGAAGGGCATCGACTTCAAGGAGGACGGCAACATCCTGGGGCACAAGCTGGAGTACAA
CTACAACAGCCACAACGTCTATATCATGGCCGACAAGCAGAAGAACGGCATCAAGGTGAACTTCAAGATC
CGCCACAACATCGAGGACGGCAGCGTGCAGCTCGCCGACCACTACCAGCAGAACACCCCCATCGGCGACG
GCCCCGTGCTGCTGCCCGACAACCACTACCTGAGCACCCAGTCCGCCCTGAGCAAAGACCCCAACGAGAA
GCGCGATCACATGGTCCTGCTGGAGTTCGTGACCGCCGCCGGGATCACTCTCGGCATGGACGAGCTGTAC
AAGTAAAGCGGCCGCTCGAGCATGCATCTAGAGGGCCGCATCATGTAATTAGTTATGTCACGCTTACATT
CACGCCCTCCCCCCACATCCGCTCTAACCGAAAAGGAAGGAGTTAGACAACCTGAAGTCTAGGTCCCTAT
TTATTTTTTTATAGTTATGTTAGTATTAAGAACGTTATTTATATTTCAAATTTTTCTTTTTTTTCTGTAC
AGACGCGTGTACGCATGTAACATTATACTGAAAACCTTGCTTGAGAAGGTTTTGGGACGCTCGAAGGCTT
TAATTTGCGGCCCTGCATTAATGAATCGGCCAACGCGCGGGGAGAGGCGGTTTGCGTATTGGGCGCTCTT
CCGCTTCCTCGCTCACTGACTCGCTGCGCTCGGTCGTTCGGCTGCGGCGAGCGGTATCAGCTCACTCAAA
GGCGGTAATACGGTTATCCACAGAATCAGGGGATAACGCAGGAAAGAACATGTGAGCAAAAGGCCAGCAA
AAGCCCAGGAACCGTAAAAAGGCCGCGTTGCTGGCGTTTTTCCATAGGCTCCGCCCCCCTGACGAGCATC
ACAAAAATCGACGCTCAAGTCAGAGGTGGCGAAACCCGACAGGACTATAAAGATACCAGGCGTTTCCCCC
TGGAAGCTCCCTCGTGCGCTCTCCTGTTCCGACCCTGCCGCTTACCGGATACCTGTCCGCCTTTCTCCCT
TCGGGAAGCGTGGCGCTTTCTCATAGCTCACGCTGTAGGTATCTCAGTTCGGTGTAGGTCGTTCGCTCCA
AGCTGGGCTGTGTGCACGAACCCCCCGTTCAGCCCGACCGCTGCGCCTTATCCGGTAACTATCGTCTTGA
GTCCAACCCGGTAAGACACGACTTATCGCCACTGGCAGCAGCCACTGGTAACAGGATTAGCAGAGCGAGG
TATGTAGGCGGTGCTACAGAGTTCTTGAAGTGGTGGCCTAACTACGGCTACACTAGAAGGACAGTATTTG
GTATCTGCGCTCTGCTGAAGCCAGTTACCTTCGGAAAAAGAGTTGGTAGCTCTTGATCCGGCAAACAAAC
CACCGCTGGTAGCGGTGGTTTTTTTGTTTGCAAGCAGCAGATTACGCGCAGAAAAAAAGGATCTCAAGAA
GATCCTTTGATCTTTTCTACGGGGTCTGACGCTCAGTGGAACGAAAACTCACGTTAAGGGATTTTGGTCA
TGAGATTATCAAAAAGGATCTTCACCTAGATCCTTTTAAATTAAAAATGAAGTTTTAAATCAATCTAAAG
TATATATGAGTAAACTTGGTCTGACAGTTACCAATGCTTAATCAGTGAGGCACCTATCTCAGCGATCTGT
CTATTTCGTTCATCCATAGTTGCCTGACTCCCCGTCGTGTAGATAACTACGATACGGGAGCGCTTACCAT
CTGGCCCCAGTGCTGCAATGATACCGCGAGACCCACGCTCACCGGCTCCAGATTTATCAGCAATAAACCA
GCCAGCCGGAAGGGCCGAGCGCAGAAGTGGTCCTGCAACTTTATCCGCCTCCATTCAGTCTATTAATTGT
TGCCGGGAAGCTAGAGTAAGTAGTTCGCCAGTTAATAGTTTGCGCAACGTTGTTGGCATTGCTACAGGCA
TCGTGGTGTCACTCTCGTCGTTTGGTATGGCTTCATTCAGCTCCGGTTCCCAACGATCAAGGCGAGTTAC
ATGATCCCCCATGTTGTGCAAAAAAGCGGTTAGCTCCTTCGGTCCTCCGATCGTTGTCAGAAGTAAGTTG
GCCGCAGTGTTATCACTCATGGTTATGGCAGCACTGCATAATTCTCTTACTGTCATGCCATCCGTAAGAT
GCTTTTCTGTGACTGGTGAGTACTCAACCAAGTCATTCTGAGAATAGTGTATGCGGCGACCGAGTTGCTC
TTGCCCGGCGTCAATACGGGATAATAGTGTATCACATAGCAGAACTTTAAAAGTGCTCATCATTGGAAAA
CGTTCTTCGGGGCGAAAACTCTCAAGGATCTTACCGCTGTTGAGATCCAGTTCGATGTAACCCACTCGTG
CACCCAACTGATCTTCAGCATCTTTTACTTTCACCAGCGTTTCTGGGTGAGCAAAAACAGGAAGGCAAAA
TGCCGCAAAAAAGGGAATAAGGGCGACACGGAAATGTTGAATACTCATACTCTTCCTTTTTCAATGGGTA
ATAACTGATATAATTAAATTGAAGCTCTAATTTGTGAGTTTAGTATACATGCATTTACTTATAATACAGT
TTTTTAGTTTTGCTGGCCGCATCTTCTCAAATATGCTTCCCAGCCTGCTTTTCTGTAACGTTCACCCTCT
ACCTTAGCATCCCTTCCCTTTGCAAATAGTCCTCTTCCAACAATAATAATGTCAGATCCTGTAGAGACCA
CATCATCCACGGTTCTATACTGTTGACCCAATGCGTCTCCCTTGTCATCTAAACCCACACCGGGTGTCAT
AATCAACCAATCGTAACCTTCATCTCTTCCACCCATGTCTCTTTGAGCAATAAAGCCGATAACAAAATCT
TTGTCGCTCTTCGCAATGTCAACAGTACCCTTAGTATATTCTCCAGTAGATAGGGAGCCCTTGCATGACA
ATTCTGCTAACATCAAAAGGCCTCTAGGTTCCTTTGTTACTTCTTCTGCCGCCTGCTTCAAACCGCTAAC
AATACCTGGGCCCACCACACCGTGTGCATTCGTAATGTCTGCCCATTCTGCTATTCTGTATACACCCGCA
GAGTACTGCAATTTGACTGTATTACCAATGTCAGCAAATTTTCTGTCTTCGAAGAGTAAAAAATTGTACT
TGGCGGATAATGCCTTTAGCGGCTTAACTGTGCCCTCCATGGAAAAATCAGTCAAGATATCCACATGTGT
TTTTAGTAAACAAATTTTGGGACCTAATGCTTCAACTAACTCCAGTAATTCCTTGGTGGTACGAACATCC
AATGAAGCACACAAGTTTGTTTGCTTTTCGTGCATGATATTAAATAGCTTGGCAGCAACAGGACTAGGAT
GAGTAGCAGCACGTTCCTTATATGTAGCTTTCGACATGATTTATCTTCGTTTCCTGCAGGTTTTTGTTCT
GTGCAGTTGGGTTAAGAATACTGGGCAATTTCATGTTTCTTCAACACTACATATGCGTATATATACCAAT
CTAAGTCTGTGCTCCTTCCTTCGTTCTTCCTTCTGTTCGGAGATTACCGAATCAAAAAAATTTCAAAGAA
ACCGAAATCAAAAAAAAGAATAAAAAAAAAATGATGAATTGAATTGAAAAGCTAGCTTATCGATGATAAG
CTGTCAAAGATGAGAATTAATTCCACGGACTATAGACTATACTAGATACTCCGTCTACTGTACGATACAC
TTCCGCTCAGGTCCTTGTCCTTTAACGAGGCCTTACCACTCTTTTGTTACTCTATTGATCCAGCTCAGCA
AAGGCAGTGTGATCTAAGATTCTATCTTCGCGATGTAGTAAAACTAGCTAGACCGAGAAAGAGACTAGAA
ATGCAAAAGGCACTTCTACAATGGCTGCCATCATTATTATCCGATGTGACGCTGCAGCTTCTCAATGATA
TTCGAATACGCTTTGAGGAGATACAGCCTAATATCCGACAAACTGTTTTACAGATTTACGATCGTACTTG
TTACCCATCATTGAATTTTGAACATCCGAACCTGGGAGTTTTCCCTGAAACAGATAGTATATTTGAACCT
GTATAATAATATATAGTCTAGCGCTTTACGGAAGACAATGTATGTATTTCGGTTCCTGGAGAAACTATTG
CATCTATTGCATAGGTAATCTTGCACGTCGCATCCCCGGTTCATTTTCTGCGTTTCCATCTTGCACTTCA
ATAGCATATCTTTGTTAACGAAGCATCTGTGCTTCATTTTGTAGAACAAAAATGCAACGCGAGAGCGCTA
ATTTTTCAAACAAAGAATCTGAGCTGCATTTTTACAGAACAGAAATGCAACGCGAAAGCGCTATTTTACC
AACGAAGAATCTGTGCTTCATTTTTGTAAAACAAAAATGCAACGCGACGAGAGCGCTAATTTTTCAAACA
AAGAATCTGAGCTGCATTTTTACAGAACAGAAATGCAACGCGAGAGCGCTATTTTACCAACAAAGAATCT
ATACTTCTTTTTTGTTCTACAAAAATGCATCCCGAGAGCGCTATTTTTCTAACAAAGCATCTTAGATTAC
TTTTTTTCTCCTTTGTGCGCTCTATAATGCAGTCTCTTGATAACTTTTTGCACTGTAGGTCCGTTAAGGT
TAGAAGAAGGCTACTTTGGTGTCTATTTTCTCTTCCATAAAAAAAGCCTGACTCCACTTCCCGCGTTTAC
TGATTACTAGCGAAGCTGCGGGTGCATTTTTTCAAGATAAAGGCATCCCCGATTATATTCTATACCGATG
TGGATTGCGCATACTTTGTGAACAGAAAGTGATAGCGTTGATGATTCTTCATTGGTCAGAAAATTATGAA
CGGTTTCTTCTATTTTGTCTCTATATACTACGTATAGGAAATGTTTACATTTTCGTATTGTTTTCGATTC
ACTCTATGAATAGTTCTTACTACAATTTTTTTGTCTAAAGAGTAATACTAGAGATAAACATAAAAAATGT
AGAGGTCGAGTTTAGATGCAAGTTCAAGGAGCGAAAGGTGGATGGGTAGGTTATATAGGGATATAGCACA
GAGATATATAGCAAAGAGATACTTTTGAGCAATGTTTGTGGAAGCGGTATTCGCAATGGGAAGCTCC
[37 nt withheld, positions 6298-6334]
A
[37 nt withheld, positions 6336-6372]
ATTTTGTTAAAATTCGCGTTAAATTTTTGTTAAATCAGCTCATTTTTTAACGAATAGCCCGAAATCGGCA
AAATCCCTTATAAATCAAAAGAATAGACCGAGATAGGGTTGAGTGTTGTTCCAGTTTCCAACAAGAGTCC
ACTATTAAAGAACGTGGACTCCAACGTCAAAGGGCGAAAAAGG
[39 nt withheld, positions 6556-6594]
T
[35 nt withheld, positions 6596-6630]
GTAAATCGGAAGGGTAAACGGATGCCCCCATTTAGAGCTTGACGGGGAAAGCCGGCG
[41 nt withheld, positions 6688-6728]
GGCTAGGGCGGTGGGAAGTGTAGGGGTCACGCTGGGCGTAACCACCACACCCGCCGCGCTTAATGGGGCG
CTACAGGGCGCGTGGGGATGATCCACTAGT
Features (pLannotate 1.2.2; 14 found; start..end, strand, type, name):
      2..444     +  promoter       GAL1 promoter: S. cerevisiae GAL1; inducible promoter, regulated by Gal4
    476..494     +  promoter       T7 promoter: promoter for bacteriophage T7 RNA polymerase
    593..781     +  CDS            UBIQ_LUMTE: Experimental evidence at protein level: Swiss-Prot protein existence level 1. Ubiquitin exists either covalently attached to another protein, or free (unanchored). When covalently bound, it is conjugated to target proteins via an isopeptide bond either as a monomer (monoubiquitin), a polymer linked via different Lys residues of the ubiquitin (polyubiquitin chains) or a linear polymer linked via the initiator Met of the ubiquitin (linear polyubiquitin chains). Polyubiquitin chains, when attached to a target protein, have different functions depending on the Lys residue of the ubiquitin that is
    827..1546    +  CDS            EGFP: the original enhanced GFP (Yang et al., 1996) mammalian codon-optimized
   1581..1828    +  terminator     CYC1 terminator: S. cerevisiae CYC1; transcription terminator for CYC1
   1833..1886    -  CDS            lacI (fragment): lac repressor; lacI; The lac repressor binds to the lac operator to inhibit transcription in E. coli. This inhibition can be relieved by adding lactose or isopropyl-β-D-thiogalactopyranoside (IPTG).
   2069..2657    -  rep_origin     ori: high-copy-number ColE1/pMB1/pBR322/pUC origin of replication
   2828..3688    -  CDS            AmpR: β-lactamase; bla; confers resistance to ampicillin, carbenicillin, and related antibiotics
   3689..3705    -  promoter       AmpR promoter (fragment): bla
   3784..4587    -  CDS            URA3: orotidine-5'-phosphate decarboxylase, required for uracil biosynthesis; S. cerevisiae URA3; yeast auxotrophic marker, counterselectable with 5-fluoroorotic acid (5-FOA)
   4588..4803    -  promoter       URA3 promoter: S. cerevisiae URA3
   4828..5253    +  CDS            RAF1 (fragment): RAF_YEAST - Experimental evidence at transcript level: Swiss-Prot protein existence level 2. Antagonizes transcriptional repression of recombinase FLP by REP1-REP2. May play a role in plasmid partitioning. From Saccharomyces cerevisiae (strain ATCC 204508 / S288c) (Baker's yeast).
   5407..6287    -  rep_origin     2μ ori: yeast 2μ plasmid origin of replication
   6356..6811    -  rep_origin     f1 ori (sequence partly withheld): f1 bacteriophage origin of replication; arrow indicates direction of (+) strand synthesis
