[The description below was written by a language model from this plasmid's Addgene catalogue record and pLannotate feature annotations shown in this document.]
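Description:
pYES2-Ub-G76V-GFP is a yeast expression plasmid built on the Invitrogen pYES2 backbone, a shuttle vector that replicates episomally in Saccharomyces cerevisiae and is propagated in E. coli. The 6,828 nt sequence record carries a high-copy ColE1/pUC-type origin and the β-lactamase gene for ampicillin selection in bacteria. It also carries the yeast 2μ origin (with an adjacent fragment of the 2μ RAF1 gene) for multicopy maintenance and the URA3 marker with its own promoter for selection in uracil auxotrophs; URA3 can also be counterselected with 5-FOA. An f1 origin allows single-stranded DNA production. The short lacI fragment annotated next to the terminator appears to be a backbone remnant with no stated function.

The payload, of about 1 kb, is cloned between the retained EcoRI and NotI sites. It is an open reading frame encoding ubiquitin fused to the N-terminus of EGFP, with ubiquitin's C-terminal glycine 76 changed to valine. It was first assembled in an EGFP-N1 vector and then transferred into pYES2. Expression is driven by the galactose-inducible, Gal4-regulated GAL1 promoter and terminated by the CYC1 terminator; a T7 promoter lies upstream of the insert. The G76V substitution is generally understood to prevent deubiquitinating enzymes from cleaving ubiquitin off the fusion. The uncleaved ubiquitin then acts as a ubiquitin-fusion-degradation signal, marking the GFP for polyubiquitination and proteasomal turnover. Fluorescence is therefore normally low and rises when the ubiquitin/proteasome system is impaired. This fits the associated study of inhibition of ubiquitin/proteasome-dependent proteolysis in budding yeast, where the construct serves as an inducible fluorescent reporter substrate.
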