Addgene plasmid #11954: pYES2-Ub-G76V-GFP
Depositing lab: Nico Dantuma. Depositing organization: Karolinska Institute, Dr. Nico Dantuma Lab. Publication: Inhibition of ubiquitin/proteasome-dependent proteolysis in Saccharomyces cerevisiae by a Gly-Ala repeat. Heessen S, Dantuma NP, Tessarz P, Jellne M, Masucci MG. FEBS Lett. 2003 Dec 4. 555(2):397-404. 10.1016/S0014-5793(03)01296-1 PubMed 14644450.
Backbone
  Vector backbone: pYES2
  Backbone manufacturer: Invitrogen
  Backbone size w/o insert (bp): 5830
  Vector type: Yeast Expression
  Selectable markers: URA3
Growth in bacteria
  Bacterial resistance: Ampicillin, 100 μg/mL
  Growth temperature: 37°C
  Growth strain: DH5alpha
  Copy number: High Copy
Gene/Insert
  Gene/Insert name: Ub-G76V-GFP (alt names: Ubiquitin; Ub)
  Insert size (bp): 998
  Mutation: Ubiquitin fused to N-terminus of GFP. Glycine 76 mutated to Valine.
  Cloning method: Restriction Enzyme; 5′ cloning site EcoRI (not destroyed); 3′ cloning site NotI (not destroyed)
  Sequencing primers: 5′ GAL1 primer
Terms and licenses: Academic/Nonprofit Terms; Industry Terms: Not Available to Industry
Depositor comments: The ubiquitin open reading frame was amplified by PCR from the Ub-Pro-Gal plasmid with the sense primer 5'-GCG GAATTCACCATGCAGATCTTCGTGAAGACT-3' and the antisense primer 5'-GCGGGATCCTGTCGACCAAGCTTC CCCACCACACCTCTGAGACGGAGTAC-3'. The PCR product was cloned into the EcoRI and BamHI sites of the EGFP-N1 vector from Clontech. The Ub-G76V-GFP insert was then excised with EcoRI and NotI and cloned into pYES2.
How to cite: pYES2-Ub-G76V-GFP was a gift from Nico Dantuma (Addgene plasmid # 11954 ; http://n2t.net/addgene:11954 ; RRID:Addgene_11954)
