>Addgene plasmid #11954 | pYES2-Ub-G76V-GFP | addgene partial sequence | sequence record 18561 | GAL1 5'-AATATACCTCTATACTTTAACGTC-3'
ACTAGCAGCTGTATACGACTCACTATAGGGAATATTAAGCTTGGTACCGAGCTCGGATCCACTAGTAACG
GCCGCCAGTGTGCTGGAATTCACCATGCAGATCTTCGTGAAGACTCTGACTGGTAAGACCATCACCCTCG
AGGTTGAGCCCAGTGACACCATTGAGAATGTCAAGGCAAAGATCCAAGATAAGGAAGGCATCCCTCCTGA
CCAGCAGAGGCTGATCTTTGCTGGAAAACAGCTGGAAGATGGGCGCACCCTGTCTGACTACAACATCCAG
AAAGAGTCCACCCTGCACCTGGTACTCCGTCTCAGAGGTGTGGTGGGGAAGCTTGGTCGACAGGATCCAC
CGGTCGCCACCATGGTGAGCAAGGGCGAGGAGCTGTTCACCGGGGTGGTGCCCATCCTGGTCGAGCTGGA
CGGCGACGTAAACGGCCACAAGTTCAGCGTGTCCGGCGAGGGCGAGGGCGATGCCACCTACGGCAAGCTG
ACCCTGAAGTTCATCTGCACCACCGGCAAGCTGCCCGTGCCCTGGCCCACCCTCGTGACCACCCTGACCT
ACGGCGTGCAGTGCTTCAGCCGCTACCCCGACCACATGAAGCAGCACGACTTCTTCAAGTCCGCCATGCC
CGAAGGCTACGTCCAGGAGCGCACCATCTTCTTCAAGGACGAACGGCACTACAAGACCCGCGCCGAGGTG
AAGTTCGAGGGCGACACCCTGGTGAACCGCATCGAGCTGAAGGGCATCGACTTC
